Addgene plasmid #228724: pEJS2703-CMV-iNme2Smu-ABE8e-nt
Purpose: Expresses N-terminal ABE8e-iNme2Smu nCas9 (D16A) base editor in mammalian cells
Depositing lab: Erik Sontheimer. Publication: Rational Design of Enhanced Nme2Cas9 and Nme2(Smu)Cas9 Nucleases and Base Editors. Bamidele N, Ansodaria A, Chen Z, Cheng H, Panwala R, Jazbec E, Sontheimer EJ. bioRxiv [Preprint]. 2024 Nov 7:2024.10.30.620986. doi: 10.1101/2024.10.30.620986. PubMed 39554198.
Backbone
  Vector backbone: pCMV with Tol2
  Vector type: Mammalian Expression, CRISPR
  Selectable markers: Blasticidin
Growth in bacteria
  Bacterial resistance: Ampicillin, 100 μg/mL
  Growth temperature: 37°C
  Growth strain: DH5alpha
  Copy number: High Copy
Gene/Insert
  Gene/Insert name: N-terminal ABE8e with iNme2Smu nCas9 (D16A)
  Species: Neisseria meningitidis
  Mutation: Nme2-Cas9, Smu PID, D16A D844G E868K K870R D873A D911G K929R E932K
  Promoter: CMV
  Cloning method: Gibson Cloning
Terms and licenses: Academic/Nonprofit Terms; Industry Terms: Not Available to Industry
How to cite: pEJS2703-CMV-iNme2Smu-ABE8e-nt was a gift from Erik Sontheimer (Addgene plasmid # 228724 ; http://n2t.net/addgene:228724 ; RRID:Addgene_228724)
