[The description below was written by a language model from this plasmid's Addgene catalogue record and pLannotate feature annotations shown in this document.]
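Description:
pEJS2703-CMV-iNme2Smu-ABE8e-nt is a mammalian expression plasmid for CRISPR adenine base editing, built on a backbone catalogued as pCMV with Tol2. It is maintained in E. coli as a high-copy plasmid through a ColE1/pUC-type origin and an ampicillin resistance gene. For selection in mammalian cells it carries a blasticidin S deaminase (BSD) cassette driven by the SV40 early promoter, with an EM7 bacterial promoter in tandem, and terminated by an SV40 polyadenylation signal. The small bleomycin-resistance, lacI and lac promoter/operator fragments nearby appear to be backbone remnants. Although the backbone name refers to Tol2, the automated annotation does not mark any Tol2 transposon arms, so their presence and position cannot be confirmed from the feature table.

The payload is a single open reading frame under the CMV enhancer and immediate-early promoter, with a T7 promoter just upstream of the coding region and a bovine growth hormone polyadenylation signal downstream. It encodes a TadA-derived adenosine deaminase (ABE8e) fused to the N-terminus of an engineered Neisseria meningitidis Nme2Cas9. The Cas9 portion carries the PAM-interacting domain from SmuCas9, which changes PAM recognition. It also carries the D16A substitution, which converts the nuclease to a nickase, and a further set of substitutions (D844G, E868K, K870R, D873A, D911G, K929R, E932K) that define the enhanced "iNme2Smu" variant. Guided to a target site, the deaminase converts adenosine to inosine within the exposed single strand, producing A•T to G•C edits without a double-strand break. No guide RNA cassette is annotated, so the guide is presumably supplied separately. The plasmid is used to express this compact base editor in mammalian cells.
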