Features (pLannotate 1.2.2; 22 found; start..end, strand, type, name):
     48..66      +  promoter       T7 promoter: promoter for bacteriophage T7 RNA polymerase
    173..664     +  CDS            tadA: TADA_ECOLI - Also known as yfhC. Experimental evidence at protein level: Swiss-Prot protein existence level 1. Catalyzes the deamination of adenosine to inosine at the wobble position 34 of tRNA(Arg2). Essential for cell viability. From Escherichia coli (strain K12).
    767..4012    +  CDS            cas9: CAS9_NEIMA - Experimental evidence at protein level: Swiss-Prot protein existence level 1. CRISPR (clustered regularly interspaced short palindromic repeat) is an adaptive immune system that provides protection against mobile genetic elements (viruses, transposable elements and conjugative plasmids). CRISPR clusters contain spacers, sequences complementary to antecedent mobile elements, and target invading nucleic acids. CRISPR clusters are transcribed and processed into CRISPR RNA (crRNA). In type II CRISPR systems correct processing of pre-crRNA requires a trans- encoded small RNA (tracrRNA)
   4148..4372    +  polyA_signal   bGH poly(A) signal: bovine growth hormone polyadenylation signal
   4376..4397    +  promoter       SV40 promoter (fragment): SV40 enhancer and early promoter
   4402..4418    +  misc_feature   MCS (fragment): pBluescript multiple cloning site
   4467..4483    -  protein_bind   lac operator: The lac repressor binds to the lac operator to inhibit transcription in E. coli. This inhibition can be relieved by adding lactose or isopropyl-β-D-thiogalactopyranoside (IPTG). lac repressor encoded by lacI
   4491..4521    -  promoter       lac promoter: promoter for the E. coli lac operon
   4536..4557    -  protein_bind   CAP binding site: CAP binding activates transcription in the presence of cAMP. E. coli catabolite activator protein
   4570..4662    -  CDS            lacI (fragment): lac repressor; lacI; The lac repressor binds to the lac operator to inhibit transcription in E. coli. This inhibition can be relieved by adding lactose or isopropyl-β-D-thiogalactopyranoside (IPTG).
   4674..4795    -  polyA_signal   SV40 poly(A) signal: SV40 polyadenylation signal
   4790..4915    -  CDS            ble (fragment): BLE_KLEPN - Experimental evidence at protein level: Swiss-Prot protein existence level 1. Binding protein with a strong affinity to the bleomycin family of antibiotics. Binds to CL990; an antimitotic-antibiotic compound. From Klebsiella pneumoniae.
   4925..4952    -  CDS            BleoR (fragment): antibiotic-binding protein; Sh ble from Streptoalloteichus hindustanus; confers resistance to bleomycin, phleomycin, and Zeocin™
   4953..5351    -  CDS            BSD: blasticidin S deaminase; Aspergillus terreus BSD; confers resistance to blasticidin
   5370..5417    -  promoter       EM7 promoter: synthetic bacterial promoter&nbsp
   5465..5794    -  promoter       SV40 promoter: SV40 enhancer and early promoter
   6178..6766    -  rep_origin     ori: high-copy-number ColE1/pMB1/pBR322/pUC origin of replication
   6937..7797    -  CDS            AmpR: β-lactamase; bla; confers resistance to ampicillin, carbenicillin, and related antibiotics
   7798..7902    -  promoter       AmpR promoter: bla
   7973..8017    -  misc_feature   bom (fragment): basis of mobility region from pBR322
   8350..8729    +  enhancer       CMV enhancer: human cytomegalovirus immediate early enhancer
   8730..6       +  promoter       CMV promoter (across the origin): human cytomegalovirus (CMV) immediate early promoter
>Addgene plasmid #228724 | pEJS2703-CMV-iNme2Smu-ABE8e-nt | addgene full sequence | sequence record 454004 | Addgene NGS Result
AGAGCTGGTTTAGTGAACCGTCAGATCCGCTAGAGATCCGCGGCCGCTAATACGACTCACTATAGGGAGA
GCCGCCACCATGAAACGGACAGCCGACGGAAGCGAGTTCGAGTCACCAAAGAAGAAGCGGAAAGTCGGCG
GTAGCGGCGGAGGCAGCGGTGGCGGCAGCGGCTCTGAGGTGGAGTTTTCCCACGAGTACTGGATGAGACA
TGCCCTGACCCTGGCCAAGAGGGCACGCGATGAGAGGGAGGTGCCTGTGGGAGCCGTGCTGGTGCTGAAC
AATAGAGTGATCGGCGAGGGCTGGAACAGAGCCATCGGCCTGCACGACCCAACAGCCCATGCCGAAATTA
TGGCCCTGAGACAGGGCGGCCTGGTCATGCAGAACTACAGACTGATTGACGCCACCCTGTACGTGACATT
CGAGCCTTGCGTGATGTGCGCCGGCGCCATGATCCACTCTAGGATCGGCCGCGTGGTGTTTGGCGTGAGG
AACAGCAAACGGGGCGCCGCAGGCTCCCTGATGAACGTGCTGAACTACCCCGGCATGAATCACCGCGTCG
AAATTACCGAGGGAATCCTGGCAGATGAATGTGCCGCCCTGCTGTGCGACTTCTACCGGATGCCTAGACA
GGTGTTCAATGCTCAGAAGAAGGCCCAGAGCTCCATCAACTCCGGAGGATCTAGCGGAGGCTCCTCTGGC
TCTGAGACACCTGGCACAAGCGAGAGCGCAACACCTGAAAGCAGCGGGGGCAGCAGCGGGGGGTCAATGG
CCGCCTTCAAGCCTAACCCAATCAATTACATCCTGGGACTGGCCATCGGAATCGCATCCGTGGGATGGGC
TATGGTGGAGATCGACGAGGAGGAGAATCCTATCCGGCTGATCGATCTGGGCGTGAGAGTGTTTGAGAGG
GCCGAGGTGCCAAAGACCGGCGATTCTCTGGCTATGGCCCGGAGACTGGCACGGAGCGTGAGGCGCCTGA
CACGGAGAAGGGCACACAGGCTGCTGAGGGCACGCCGGCTGCTGAAGAGAGAGGGCGTGCTGCAGGCAGC
AGACTTCGATGAGAATGGCCTGATCAAGAGCCTGCCAAACACCCCCTGGCAGCTGAGAGCAGCCGCCCTG
GACAGGAAGCTGACACCACTGGAGTGGTCTGCCGTGCTGCTGCACCTGATCAAGCACCGCGGCTACCTGA
GCCAGCGGAAGAACGAGGGAGAGACAGCAGACAAGGAGCTGGGCGCCCTGCTGAAGGGAGTGGCCAACAA
TGCCCACGCCCTGCAGACCGGCGATTTCAGGACACCTGCCGAGCTGGCCCTGAATAAGTTTGAGAAGGAG
TCCGGCCACATCAGAAACCAGAGGGGCGACTATAGCCACACCTTCTCCCGCAAGGATCTGCAGGCCGAGC
TGATCCTGCTGTTCGAGAAGCAGAAGGAGTTTGGCAATCCACACGTGAGCGGAGGCCTGAAGGAGGGAAT
CGAGACCCTGCTGATGACACAGAGGCCTGCCCTGTCCGGCGACGCAGTGCAGAAGATGCTGGGACACTGC
ACCTTCGAGCCTGCAGAGCCAAAGGCCGCCAAGAACACCTACACAGCCGAGCGGTTTATCTGGCTGACAA
AGCTGAACAATCTGAGAATCCTGGAGCAGGGATCCGAGAGGCCACTGACCGACACAGAGAGGGCCACCCT
GATGGATGAGCCTTACCGGAAGTCTAAGCTGACATATGCCCAGGCCAGAAAGCTGCTGGGCCTGGAGGAC
ACCGCCTTCTTTAAGGGCCTGAGATACGGCAAGGATAATGCCGAGGCCTCCACACTGATGGAGATGAAGG
CCTATCACGCCATCTCTCGCGCCCTGGAGAAGGAGGGCCTGAAGGACAAGAAGTCCCCCCTGAACCTGAG
CTCCGAGCTGCAGGATGAGATCGGCACCGCCTTCTCTCTGTTTAAGACCGACGAGGATATCACAGGCCGC
CTGAAGGACAGGGTGCAGCCTGAGATCCTGGAGGCCCTGCTGAAGCACATCTCTTTCGATAAGTTTGTGC
AGATCAGCCTGAAGGCCCTGAGAAGGATCGTGCCACTGATGGAGCAGGGCAAGCGGTACGACGAGGCCTG
CGCCGAGATCTACGGCGATCACTATGGCAAGAAGAACACAGAGGAGAAGATCTATCTGCCCCCTATCCCT
GCCGACGAGATCAGAAATCCTGTGGTGCTGAGGGCCCTGTCCCAGGCAAGAAAAGTGATCAACGGAGTGG
TGCGCCGGTACGGATCTCCAGCCCGGATCCACATCGAGACCGCCAGAGAAGTGGGCAAGAGCTTCAAGGA
CCGGAAGGAGATCGAGAAGAGACAGGAGGAGAATCGCAAGGATCGGGAGAAGGCCGCCGCCAAGTTTAGG
GAGTACTTCCCTAACTTTGTGGGCGAGCCAAAGTCTAAGGACATCCTGAAGCTGCGCCTGTACGAGCAGC
AGCACGGCAAGTGTCTGTATAGCGGCAAGGAGATCAATCTGGTGCGGCTGAACGAGAAGGGCTATGTGGA
GATCGATCACGCCCTGCCTTTCTCCAGAACCTGGGACGATTCTTTTAACAATAAGGTGCTGGTGCTGGGC
AGCGAGAACCAGAATAAGGGCAATCAGACACCATACGAGTATTTCAATGGCAAGGACAACTCCAGGGAGT
GGCAGGAGTTCAAGGCCCGCGTGGAGACCTCTAGATTTCCCAGGAGCAAGAAGCAGCGGATCCTGCTGCA
GAAGTTCGACGAGGATGGCTTTAAGGAGTGCAACCTGAATGACACCAGATACGTGAACCGGTTCCTGTGC
CAGTTTGTGGCCGATCACATCCTGCTGACCGGCAAGGGCAAGAGAAGGGTGTTCGCCTCTAATGGCCAGA
TCACAAACCTGCTGAGGGGATTTTGGGGACTGAGGAAGGTGCGGGCAGAGAATGACAGACACCACGCACT
GGATGCAGTGGTGGTGGCATGCAGCACCGTGGCAATGCAGCAGAAGATCACAAGATTCGTGAGGTATAAG
GAGATGAACGCCTTTGACGGCAAGACCATCGATAAGGAGACAGGCAAGGTGCTGCACCAGAAGACCCACT
TCCCCCAGCCTTGGGAGTTCTTTGCCCAGGAAGTGATGATCCGGGTGTTCGGCAAGCCAGACGGCAAGCC
TGAGTTTGAGGAGGCCGATACCCCAGAGAAGCTGAGGACACTGCTGGCAGAGAAGCTGTCTAGCAGGCCA
GAGGCAGTGCACGAGTACGTGACCCCACTGTTCGTGTCCAGGGCACCCAATCGGAAGATGTCTGGCGCCC
ACAAGGGCACACTGAGAAGCGCCAAGAGGTTTGTGAAGCACAACGAGAAGATCTCCGTGAAGAGAGTGTG
GCTGACCAAGATCAGGCTGGCCGCCCTGGAGAACATGGTGAATTACAAGAACGGCAGGGAGATCGAGCTG
TATGAGGCCCTGAAGGCAAGGCTGGAGGCCTACGGAGGAAATGCCAAGCAGGCCTTCGACCCAAAGGGCA
ACCCCTTTTATAAGAAGGGAGGACAGCTGGTGAAGGCCGTGCGGGTGGAGAGGACCCAGAAGAGCGGCGT
GCTGCTGAATAAGAAGAACGCCTACACAATCGCCGACAACGCCACCATGGTGCGGGTGGACGTGTACACC
AAGGCCGGCAAGAACTACCTGGTTCCTGTGTACGTGTGGCAGGTGGCCCAGGGCATCTTACCCAACCGCG
CCGTGACCAGCGGCAAGTCCGAGGCTGACTGGGACCTGATCGATGAGAGCTTCGAGTTCAAGTTCTCTCT
GTCCCGGGGAGATCTCGTGGAAATGATCTCCAACAAGGGCAGAATCTTCGGCTACTACAACGGCCTGGAC
AGAGCCAACGGCTCTATTGGAATTAGAGAGCACGACCTAGAGAAGAGCAAGGGCAAAGACGGCGTGCATA
GAGTGGGAGTGAAAACAGCTACAGCATTTAACAAGTACCACGTGGATCCCCTGGGCAAAGAGATCCACAG
ATGCAGCAGCGAACCCAGACCTACACTGAAAATCAAGTCTAAGAAGGAGGATAAAAGAACCGCCGACGGC
AGCGAATTCGAGCCCAAGAAGAAGAGGAAAGTCTAACCGGTCATCATCACCATCACCATTGAGTTTAAAC
CCGCTGATCAGCCTCGACTGTGCCTTCTAGTTGCCAGCCATCTGTTGTTTGCCCCTCCCCCGTGCCTTCC
TTGACCCTGGAAGGTGCCACTCCCACTGTCCTTTCCTAATAAAATGAGGAAATTGCATCGCATTGTCTGA
GTAGGTGTCATTCTATTCTGGGGGGTGGGGTGGGGCAGGACAGCAAGGGGGAGGATTGGGAAGACAATAG
CAGGCATGCTGGGGATGCGGTGGGCTCTATGGCTTCTGAGGCGGAAAGAACCAGCTGGGGCTCGATACCG
TCGACCTCTAGCTAGAGCTTGGCGTAATCATGGTCATAGCTGTTTCCTGTGTGAAATTGTTATCCGCTCA
CAATTCCACACAACATACGAGCCGGAAGCATAAAGTGTAAAGCCTAGGGTGCCTAATGAGTGAGCTAACT
CACATTAATTGCGTTGCGCTCACTGCCCGCTTTCCAGTCGGGAAACCTGTCGTGCCAGCTGCATTAATGA
ATCGGCCAACGCGCGGGGAGAGGCGGTTTGCGTATTGGGCGCTACAGACATGATAAGATACATTGATGAG
TTTGGACAAACCACAACTAGAATGCAGTGAAAAAAATGCTTTATTTGTGAAATTTGTGATGCTATTGCTT
TATTTGTAACCATTATAAGCTGCAATAAACAAGTTGGGGTGGGCGAAGAACTCCAGCATGAGATCCCCGC
GCTGGAGGATCATCCAGCCGGCGTCCCGGAAAACGATTCCGAAGCCCAACCTTTCATAGAAGGCGGCGGT
GGAATCGAAATCTCGTAGCACGTGTCAGTCCTGCTCCTCGGCCACGAAGTGCTTAGCCCTCCCACACATA
ACCAGAGGGCAGCAATTCACGAATCCCAACTGCCGTCGGCTGTCCATCACTGTCCTTCACTATGGCTTTG
ATCCCAGGATGCAGATCGAGAAGCACCTGTCGGCACCGTCCGCAGGGGCTCAAGATGCCCCTGTTCTCAT
TTCCGATCGCGACGATACAAGTCAGGTTGCCAGCTGCCGCAGCAGCAGCAGTGCCCAGCACCACGAGTTC
TGCACAAGGTCCCCCAGTAAAATGATATACATTGACACCAGTGAAGATGCGGCCGTCGCTAGAGAGAGCT
GCGCTGGCGACGCTGTAGTCTTCAGAGATGGGGATGCTGTTGATTGTAGCCGTTGCTCTTTCAATGAGGG
TGGATTCTTCTTGAGACAAAGGCTTGGCCATGGTTTAGTTCCTCACCTTGTCGTATTATACTATGCCGAT
ATACTATGCCGATGATTAATTGTCAACACGTGCTGATCAGATCCGAAAATGGATATACAAGCTCCCGGGA
GCTTTTTGCAAAAGCCTAGGCCTCCAAAAAAGCCTCCTCACTACTTCTGGAATAGCTCAGAGGCAGAGGC
GGCCTCGGCCTCTGCATAAATAAAAAAAATTAGTCAGCCATGGGGCGGAGAATGGGCGGAACTGGGCGGA
GTTAGGGGCGGGATGGGCGGAGTTAGGGGCGGGACTATGGTTGCTGACTAATTGAGATGCATGCTTTGCA
TACTTCTGCCTGCTGGGGAGCCTGGGGACTTTCCACACCTGGTTGCTGACTAATTGAGATGCATGCTTTG
CATACTTCTGCCTGCTGGGGAGCCTGGGGACTTTCCACACCCTAACTGACACACATTCCACAGAATTCAC
TGACTCGCTGCGCTCGGTCGTTCGGCTGCGGCGAGCGGTATCAGCTCACTCAAAGGCGGTAATACGGTTA
TCCACAGAATCAGGGGATAACGCAGGAAAGAACATGTAAGTGATCTCCAAAAAATAAGTACTTTTTGACT
GTAAATAAAATTGTAAGGAGTAAAAAGTACTTTTTTTTCTAAAAAAATGTAATTAAGTAAAAGTAAAAGT
ATTGATTTTTAATTGTACTCAAGTAAAGTAAAAATCCCCAAAAATAATACTTAAGTACAGTAATCAAGTA
AAATTACTCAAGTACTTTACACCTCTGCATGTGAGCAAAAGGCCAGCAAAAGGCCAGGAACCGTAAAAAG
GCCGCGTTGCTGGCGTTTTTCCATAGGCTCCGCCCCCCTGACGAGCATCACAAAAATCGACGCTCAAGTC
AGAGGTGGCGAAACCCGACAGGACTATAAAGATACCAGGCGTTTCCCCCTGGAAGCTCCCTCGTGCGCTC
TCCTGTTCCGACCCTGCCGCTTACCGGATACCTGTCCGCCTTTCTCCCTTCGGGAAGCGTGGCGCTTTCT
CATAGCTCACGCTGTAGGTATCTCAGTTCGGTGTAGGTCGTTCGCTCCAAGCTGGGCTGTGTGCACGAAC
CCCCCGTTCAGCCCGACCGCTGCGCCTTATCCGGTAACTATCGTCTTGAGTCCAACCCGGTAAGACACGA
CTTATCGCCACTGGCAGCAGCCACTGGTAACAGGATTAGCAGAGCGAGGTATGTAGGCGGTGCTACAGAG
TTCTTGAAGTGGTGGCCTAACTACGGCTACACTAGAAGAACAGTATTTGGTATCTGCGCTCTGCTGAAGC
CAGTTACCTTCGGAAAAAGAGTTGGTAGCTCTTGATCCGGCAAACAAACCACCGCTGGTAGCGGTGGTTT
TTTTGTTTGCAAGCAGCAGATTACGCGCAGAAAAAAAGGATCTCAAGAAGATCCTTTGATCTTTTCTACG
GGGTCTGACACTCAGTGGAACGAAAACTCACGTTAAGGGATTTTGGTCATGAGATTATCAAAAAGGATCT
TCACCTAGATCCTTTTAAATTAAAAATGAAGTTTTAAATCAATCTAAAGTATATATGAGTAAACTTGGTC
TGACAGTTACCAATGCTTAATCAGTGAGGCACCTATCTCAGCGATCTGTCTATTTCGTTCATCCATAGTT
GCCTGACTCCCCGTCGTGTAGATAACTACGATACGGGAGGGCTTACCATCTGGCCCCAGTGCTGCAATGA
TACCGCGGGACCCACGCTCACCGGCTCCAGATTTATCAGCAATAAACCAGCCAGCCGGAAGGGCCGAGCG
CAGAAGTGGTCCTGCAACTTTATCCGCCTCCATCCAGTCTATTAATTGTTGCCGGGAAGCTAGAGTAAGT
AGTTCGCCAGTTAATAGTTTGCGCAACGTTGTTGCCATTGCTACAGGCATCGTGGTGTCACGCTCGTCGT
TTGGTATGGCTTCATTCAGCTCCGGTTCCCAACGATCAAGGCGAGTTACATGATCCCCCATGTTGTGCAA
AAAAGCGGTTAGCTCCTTCGGTCCTCCGATCGTTGTCAGAAGTAAGTTGGCCGCAGTGTTATCACTCATG
GTTATGGCAGCACTGCATAATTCTCTTACTGTCATGCCATCCGTAAGATGCTTTTCTGTGACTGGTGAGT
ACTCAACCAAGTCATTCTGAGAATAGTGTATGCGGCGACCGAGTTGCTCTTGCCCGGCGTCAATACGGGA
TAATACCGCGCCACATAGCAGAACTTTAAAAGTGCTCATCATTGGAAAACGTTCTTCGGGGCGAAAACTC
TCAAGGATCTTACCGCTGTTGAGATCCAGTTCGATGTAACCCACTCGTGCACCCAACTGATCTTCAGCAT
CTTTTACTTTCACCAGCGTTTCTGGGTGAGCAAAAACAGGAAGGCAAAATGCCGCAAAAAAGGGAATAAG
GGCGACACGGAAATGTTGAATACTCATACTCTTCCTTTTTCAATATTATTGAAGCATTTATCAGGGTTAT
TGTCTCATGAGCGGATACATATTTGAATGTATTTAGAAAAATAAACAAATAGGGGTTCCGCGCACATTTC
CCCGAAAAGTGCCACCTGACGTCGACGGATCGGGAGATCGATCTCCCGATCCCCTAGGGTCGACTCTCAG
TACAATCTGCTCTGATGCCGCATAGTTAAGCCAGTATCTGCTCCCTGCTTGTGTGTTGGAGGTCGCTGAG
TAGTGCGCGAGCAAAATTTAAGCTACAACAAGGCAAGGCTTGACCGACAATTGCATGAAGAATCTGCTTA
GGGTTAGGCGTTTTGCGCTGCTTCGCGATGTACGGGCCAGATATACGCGGGTACCGGCATATGGTTCTTG
ACAGAGGTGTAAAAAGTACTCAAAAATTTTACTCAAGTGAAAGTACAAGTACTTAGGGAAAATTTTACTC
AATTAAAAGTAAAAGTATCTGGCTAGAATCTTACTTGAGTAAAAGTAAAAAAGTACTCCATTAAAATTGT
ACTTGAGTATTAACGCGTTGACATTGATTATTGACTAGTTATTAATAGTAATCAATTACGGGGTCATTAG
TTCATAGCCCATATATGGAGTTCCGCGTTACATAACTTACGGTAAATGGCCCGCCTGGCTGACCGCCCAA
CGACCCCCGCCCATTGACGTCAATAATGACGTATGTTCCCATAGTAACGCCAATAGGGACTTTCCATTGA
CGTCAATGGGTGGAGTATTTACGGTAAACTGCCCACTTGGCAGTACATCAAGTGTATCATATGCCAAGTA
CGCCCCCTATTGACGTCAATGACGGTAAATGGCCCGCCTGGCATTATGCCCAGTACATGACCTTATGGGA
CTTTCCTACTTGGCAGTACATCTACGTATTAGTCATCGCTATTACCATGGTGATGCGGTTTTGGCAGTAC
ATCAATGGGCGTGGATAGCGGTTTGACTCACGGGGATTTCCAAGTCTCCACCCCATTGACGTCAATGGGA
GTTTGTTTTGGCACCAAAATCAACGGGACTTTCCAAAATGTCGTAACAACTCCGCCCCATTGACGCAAAT
GGGCGGTAGGCGTGTACGGTGGGAGGTCTATATAAGC
